Addgene plasmid #78134: 373_ESR1 in pmiRGlo
Purpose: luciferase reporter for miRNA activity
Depositing lab: Heidi Schwarzenbach. Depositing organization: Universitaetsklinikum Hamburg-Eppendorf. Publication: Increased serum levels of circulating exosomal microRNA-373 in receptor-negative breast cancer patients. Eichelser C, Stuckrath I, Muller V, Milde-Langosch K, Wikman H, Pantel K, Schwarzenbach H. Oncotarget. 2014 Oct 30;5(20):9650-63. 10.18632/oncotarget.2520 PubMed 25333260.
Backbone
  Vector backbone: pmiRGlo
  Backbone manufacturer: Promega
  Vector type: Mammalian Expression, Luciferase
Growth in bacteria
  Bacterial resistance: Ampicillin, 100 μg/mL
  Growth temperature: 37°C
  Growth strain: DH5alpha
  Copy number: Unknown
Gene/Insert
  Gene/Insert name: ESR1 (alt name: Estrogen Receptor)
  Species: H. sapiens (human)
  Mutation: 3'UTR containing miRNA binding sites
  Entrez Gene: ESR1 (a.k.a. ER, ESR, ESRA, ESTRR, Era, NR3A1)
  Promoter: PGK
  Tag / fusion protein: luciferase (N terminal on backbone)
  Cloning method: Restriction Enzyme; 5′ cloning site NheI (destroyed during cloning); 3′ cloning site XbaI (destroyed during cloning)
  Sequencing primers: 5′ Fluc-F1 (AGAAGCTGCGCGGTGGTGTTGTG); 3′ T7terminal
Terms and licenses: Academic/Nonprofit Terms; Industry Terms: Not Available to Industry
How to cite: 373_ESR1 in pmiRGlo was a gift from Heidi Schwarzenbach (Addgene plasmid # 78134 ; http://n2t.net/addgene:78134 ; RRID:Addgene_78134)
