[The description below was written by a language model from this plasmid's Addgene catalogue record and pLannotate feature annotations shown in this document.]
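Description:
373_ESR1 in pmiRGlo is a dual-luciferase reporter plasmid for measuring microRNA activity in mammalian cells, built on the Promega pmiRGlo backbone. It is propagated in E. coli through a high-copy ColE1/pUC-type origin with ampicillin selection (AmpR under its own bla promoter). A ColE1 cer site is also annotated, which helps keep the plasmid monomeric.

The primary reporter is the synthetic luc2 firefly luciferase gene driven by the PGK promoter (annotated as the mouse phosphoglycerate kinase 1 promoter). Downstream of the luciferase stop codon, a segment of the human ESR1 (estrogen receptor alpha) 3′UTR carrying miRNA binding sites was inserted into the cloning region. Both the NheI and XbaI sites used for cloning were destroyed in the process. The feature table does not annotate this insert itself, but the short gap between the end of luc2 and the residual polylinker suggests a small fragment rather than the full 3′UTR. An SV40 poly(A) signal is annotated nearby. Because the ESR1 sequence becomes part of the luciferase transcript, a miRNA that binds it reduces firefly luciferase output. The construct name and the associated publication point to miR-373 as the miRNA of interest.

A second, independent cassette uses the SV40 enhancer/early promoter to drive human codon-optimized Renilla luciferase, followed by a neomycin phosphotransferase coding region and a synthetic poly(A) signal. Renilla serves as an internal control for normalizing transfection efficiency, and the Neo component allows G418 selection of stable cells. The plasmid is typically co-transfected with miRNA mimics or inhibitors to test whether ESR1 is a direct target.
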