Features (pLannotate 1.2.2; 18 found; start..end, strand, type, name):
     17..66      +  CDS            SET1 (fragment): solubility-enhancement tag derived from T7 phage gene 10B
     74..93      +  terminator     T7 terminator (fragment): transcription terminator for bacteriophage T7 RNA polymerase
    115..236     -  polyA_signal   SV40 poly(A) signal: SV40 polyadenylation signal
    259..327     -  CDS            large T antigen (fragment): large T antigen from SV40 (simian virus 40)
    332..364     +  rep_origin     M13 ori (fragment): M13 bacteriophage origin of replication; arrow indicates direction of (+) strand synthesis
    365..416     -  misc_feature   bom (fragment): basis of mobility region from pBR322
    481..838     +  promoter       SV40 promoter: SV40 enhancer and early promoter
    889..1821    +  CDS            hRluc: Renilla luciferase human codon-optimized
   1872..2664    +  CDS            NeoR/KanR (fragment): aminoglycoside phosphotransferase from Tn5; aph(3')-II (or nptII); confers resistance to neomycin, kanamycin, and G418 (Geneticin®)
   2728..2776    +  polyA_signal   poly(A) signal: synthetic polyadenylation signal
   2797..2889    -  CDS            tnpA (fragment): TN5P_ECOLX - Also known as tnp. Experimental evidence at protein level: Swiss-Prot protein existence level 1. Mediates transposition of transposon Tn5 by a 'cut and paste' mechanism. First, the monomeric transposase binds the 19 bp inverted DNA repeats flanking the transposon. Then, dimerization of the DNA- bound transposase creates a synaptic DNA complex. After nicking of the first DNA strand, excision of the transposon proceeds through a series of intermediates. The transposase then mediates the insertion of the transposon at a new site by strand transfer. The activity of the wild- type tran
   2932..3036    +  promoter       AmpR promoter: bla
   3037..3897    +  CDS            AmpR: β-lactamase; bla; confers resistance to ampicillin, carbenicillin, and related antibiotics
   4055..4643    -  rep_origin     ori: high-copy-number ColE1/pMB1/pBR322/pUC origin of replication
   4759..5042    +  misc_feature   cer region: ColE1-derived recombination site that helps to maintain plasmids as monomers
   5099..5598    +  promoter       PGK promoter: mouse phosphoglycerate kinase 1 promoter
   5645..7297    +  CDS            luciferase: firefly luciferase synthetic luc2 version of the luciferase gene
   7427..10      +  misc_feature   MCS (fragment) (across the origin): pUC18/19 multiple cloning site
>Addgene plasmid #78134 | 373_ESR1 in pmiRGlo | addgene full sequence | sequence record 146899 | Addgene assembled sequence
CATGCAAGCTGATCCGGCTGCTAACAAAGCCCGAAAGGAAGCTGAGTTGGCTGCTGCCACCGCTGAGCAA
TAACTAGCATAACCCCTTGGGGCGGCCGCTTCGAGCAGACATGATAAGATACATTGATGAGTTTGGACAA
ACCACAACTAGAATGCAGTGAAAAAAATGCTTTATTTGTGAAATTTGTGATGCTATTGCTTTATTTGTAA
CCATTATAAGCTGCAATAAACAAGTTAACAACAACAATTGCATTCATTTTATGTTTCAGGTTCAGGGGGA
GATGTGGGAGGTTTTTTTAAGCAAGTAAAACCTCTACAAATGTGGTAAAATCGAATTTTAACAAAATATT
AACGCTTACAATTTCCTGATGCGGTATTTTCTCCTTACGCATCTGTGCGGTATTTCACACCGCATACGCG
GATCTGCGCAGCACCATGGCCTGAAATAACCTCTGAAAGAGGAACTTGGTTAGGTACCTTCTGAGGCGGA
AAGAACCAGCTGTGGAATGTGTGTCAGTTAGGGTGTGGAAAGTCCCCAGGCTCCCCAGCAGGCAGAAGTA
TGCAAAGCATGCATCTCAATTAGTCAGCAACCAGGTGTGGAAAGTCCCCAGGCTCCCCAGCAGGCAGAAG
TATGCAAAGCATGCATCTCAATTAGTCAGCAACCATAGTCCCGCCCCTAACTCCGCCCATCCCGCCCCTA
ACTCCGCCCAGTTCCGCCCATTCTCCGCCCCATGGCTGACTAATTTTTTTTATTTATGCAGAGGCCGAGG
CCGCCTCGGCCTCTGAGCTATTCCAGAAGTAGTGAGGAGGCTTTTTTGGAGGCCTAGGCTTTTGCAAAAA
GCTTGATTCTTCTGACACAACAGTCTCGAACCAAAGGCTGGAGCCACCATGGCTTCCAAGGTGTACGACC
CCGAGCAACGCAAACGCATGATCACTGGGCCTCAGTGGTGGGCTCGCTGCAAGCAAATGAACGTGCTGGA
CTCCTTCATCAACTACTATGATTCCGAGAAGCACGCCGAGAACGCCGTGATTTTTCTGCATGGTAACGCT
GCCTCCAGCTACCTGTGGAGGCACGTCGTGCCTCACATCGAGCCCGTGGCTAGATGCATCATCCCTGATC
TGATCGGAATGGGTAAGTCCGGCAAGAGCGGGAATGGCTCATATCGCCTCCTGGATCACTACAAGTACCT
CACCGCTTGGTTCGAGCTGCTGAACCTTCCAAAGAAAATCATCTTTGTGGGCCACGACTGGGGGGCTTGT
CTGGCCTTTCACTACTCCTACGAGCACCAAGACAAGATCAAGGCCATCGTCCATGCTGAGAGTGTCGTGG
ACGTGATCGAGTCCTGGGACGAGTGGCCTGACATCGAGGAGGATATCGCCCTGATCAAGAGCGAAGAGGG
CGAGAAAATGGTGCTTGAGAATAACTTCTTCGTCGAGACCATGCTCCCAAGCAAGATCATGCGGAAACTG
GAGCCTGAGGAGTTCGCTGCCTACCTGGAGCCATTCAAGGAGAAGGGCGAGGTTAGACGGCCTACCCTCT
CCTGGCCTCGCGAGATCCCTCTCGTTAAGGGAGGCAAGCCCGACGTCGTCCAGATTGTCCGCAACTACAA
CGCCTACCTTCGGGCCAGCGACGATCTGCCTAAGATGTTCATCGAGTCCGACCCTGGGTTCTTTTCCAAC
GCTATTGTCGAGGGAGCTAAGAAGTTCCCTAACACCGAGTTCGTGAAGGTGAAGGGCCTCCACTTCAGCC
AGGAGGACGCTCCAGATGAAATGGGTAAGTACATCAAGAGCTTCGTGGAGCGCGTGCTGAAGAACGAGCA
GACCGGTGGTGGGAGCGGAGGTGGCGGATCAGGTGGCGGAGGCTCCGGAGGGATTGAACAAGATGGATTG
CACGCAGGTTCTCCGGCCGCTTGGGTGGAGAGGCTATTCGGCTATGACTGGGCACAACAGACAATCGGCT
GCTCTGATGCCGCCGTGTTCCGGCTGTCAGCGCAGGGGCGCCCGGTTCTTTTTGTCAAGACCGACCTGTC
CGGTGCCCTGAATGAACTGCAGGACGAGGCAGCGCGGCTATCGTGGCTGGCCACGACGGGCGTTCCTTGC
GCAGCTGTGCTCGACGTTGTCACTGAAGCGGGAAGGGACTGGCTGCTATTGGGCGAAGTGCCGGGGCAGG
ATCTCCTGTCATCTCACCTTGCTCCTGCCGAGAAAGTATCCATCATGGCTGATGCAATGCGGCGGCTGCA
TACGCTTGATCCGGCTACCTGCCCATTCGACCACCAAGCGAAACATCGCATCGAGCGAGCACGTACTCGG
ATGGAAGCCGGTCTTGTCGATCAGGATGATCTGGACGAAGAGCATCAGGGGCTCGCGCCAGCCGAACTGT
TCGCCAGGCTCAAGGCGCGCATGCCCGACGGCGAGGATCTCGTCGTGACCCATGGCGATGCCTGCTTGCC
GAATATCATGGTGGAAAATGGCCGCTTTTCTGGATTCATCGACTGTGGCCGGCTGGGTGTGGCGGACCGC
TATCAGGACATAGCGTTGGCTACCCGTGATATTGCTGAAGAGCTTGGCGGCGAATGGGCTGACCGCTTCC
TCGTGCTTTACGGTATCGCCGCTCCCGATTCGCAGCGCATCGCCTTCTATCGCCTTCTTGACGAGTTCTT
CTGAGCGGGACTCTGGGGTTCGAAATGACCGACCAAGCGACGCCCAACCTGCCATCACGATGGCCGCAAT
AAAATATCTTTATTTTCATTACATCTGTGTGTTGGTTTTTTGTGTGAATCGATAGCGATAAGGATCCTCT
TTGCGCTTGCGTTTTCCCTTGTCCAGATAGCCCAGTAGCTGACATTCATCCGGGGTCAGCACCGTTTCTG
CGGACTGGCTTTCTACGTAATGGTTTCTTAGACGTCAGGTGGCACTTTTCGGGGAAATGTGCGCGGAACC
CCTATTTGTTTATTTTTCTAAATACATTCAAATATGTATCCGCTCATGAGACAATAACCCTGATAAATGC
TTCAATAATATTGAAAAAGGAAGAGTATGAGTATTCAACATTTCCGTGTCGCCCTTATTCCCTTTTTTGC
GGCATTTTGCCTTCCTGTTTTTGCTCACCCAGAAACGCTGGTGAAAGTAAAAGATGCTGAAGATCAGTTG
GGTGCACGAGTGGGTTACATCGAACTGGATCTCAACAGCGGTAAGATCCTTGAGAGTTTTCGCCCCGAAG
AACGTTTTCCAATGATGAGCACTTTCAAAGTTCTGCTATGTGGCGCGGTATTATCCCGTATTGACGCCGG
GCAAGAGCAACTCGGTCGCCGCATACACTATTCTCAGAATGACTTGGTTGAGTACTCACCAGTCACAGAA
AAGCATCTTACGGATGGCATGACAGTAAGAGAATTATGCAGTGCTGCCATAACCATGAGTGATAACACTG
CGGCCAACTTACTTCTGACAACTATCGGAGGACCGAAGGAGCTAACCGCTTTTTTGCACAACATGGGGGA
TCATGTAACTCGCCTTGATCGTTGGGAACCGGAGCTGAATGAAGCCATACCAAACGACGAGCGTGACACC
ACGATGCCTGTAGCAATGGCAACAACGTTGCGCAAACTATTAACTGGCGAACTACTTACTCTAGCTTCCC
GGCAACAATTAATAGACTGGATGGAGGCGGATAAAGTTGCAGGACCACTTCTGCGCTCGGCCCTTCCGGC
TGGCTGGTTTATTGCTGATAAATCTGGAGCCGGTGAGCGTGGGTCTCGCGGTATCATTGCAGCACTGGGG
CCAGATGGTAAGCCCTCCCGTATCGTAGTTATCTACACGACGGGGAGTCAGGCAACTATGGATGAACGAA
ATAGACAGATCGCTGAGATAGGTGCCTCACTGATTAAGCATTGGTAATTCGAAATGACCGACCAAGCGAC
GCCCAACCGGTATCAGCTCACTCAAAGGCGGTAATACGGTTATCCACAGAATCAGGGGATAACGCAGGAA
AGAACATGTGAGCAAAAGGCCAGCAAAAGGCCAGGAACCGTAAAAAGGCCGCGTTGCTGGCGTTTTTCCA
TAGGCTCCGCCCCCCTGACGAGCATCACAAAAATCGACGCTCAAGTCAGAGGTGGCGAAACCCGACAGGA
CTATAAAGATACCAGGCGTTTCCCCCTGGAAGCTCCCTCGTGCGCTCTCCTGTTCCGACCCTGCCGCTTA
CCGGATACCTGTCCGCCTTTCTCCCTTCGGGAAGCGTGGCGCTTTCTCATAGCTCACGCTGTAGGTATCT
CAGTTCGGTGTAGGTCGTTCGCTCCAAGCTGGGCTGTGTGCACGAACCCCCCGTTCAGCCCGACCGCTGC
GCCTTATCCGGTAACTATCGTCTTGAGTCCAACCCGGTAAGACACGACTTATCGCCACTGGCAGCAGCCA
CTGGTAACAGGATTAGCAGAGCGAGGTATGTAGGCGGTGCTACAGAGTTCTTGAAGTGGTGGCCTAACTA
CGGCTACACTAGAAGGACAGTATTTGGTATCTGCGCTCTGCTGAAGCCAGTTACCTTCGGAAAAAGAGTT
GGTAGCTCTTGATCCGGCAAACAAACCACCGCTGGTAGCGGTGGTTTTTTTGTTTGCAAGCAGCAGATTA
CGCGCAGAAAAAAAGGATTTCAAGAAGATCCTTTGATCTTTTCTACGGGGTCTGACGCTCAGTGGAACGA
AAACTCACGTTAAGGGATTTTGGTCATGAGATTATCAAAAAGGATCTTCACCTAGATCCTTTTATAGTCC
GGAAATACAGGAACGCACGCTGGATGGCCCTTCGCTGGGATGGTGAAACCATGAAAAATGGCAGCTTCAG
TGGATTAAGTGGGGGTAATGTGGCCTGTACCCTCTGGTTGCATAGGTATTCATACGGTTAAAATTTATCA
GGCGCGATTGCGGCAGTTTTTCGGGTGGTTTGTTGCCATTTTTACCTGTCTGCTGCCGTGATCGCGCTGA
ACGCGTTTTAGCGGTGCGTACAATTAAGGGATTATGGTAAATCCACTTACTGTCTGCCCTCGTAGCCATC
GAGATAAACCGCAGTACTCCGGCCACGATGCGTCCGGCGTAGAGGATCGAGATCTACCGGGTAGGGGAGG
CGCTTTTCCCAAGGCAGTCTGGAGCATGCGCTTTAGCAGCCCCGCTGGGCACTTGGCGCTACACAAGTGG
CCTCTGGCCTCGCACACATTCCACATCCACCGGTAGGCGCCAACCGGCTCCGTTCTTTGGTGGCCCCTTC
GCGCCACCTTCTACTCCTCCCCTAGTCAGGAAGTTCCCCCCCGCCCCGCAGCTCGCGTCGTGCAGGACGT
GACAAATGGAAGTAGCACGTCTCACTAGTCTCGTGCAGATGGACAGCACCGCTGAGCAATGGAAGCGGGT
AGGCCTTTGGGGCAGCGGCCAATAGCAGCTTTGCTCCTTCGCTTTCTGGGCTCAGAGGCTGGGAAGGGGT
GGGTCCGGGGGCGGGCTCAGGGGCGGGCTCAGGGGCGGGGCGGGCGCCCGAAGGTCCTCCGGAGGCCCGG
CATTCTGCACGCTTCAAAAGCGCACGTCTGCCGCGCTGTTCTCCTCTTCCTCATCTCCGGGCCTTTCGAC
CTGCAGCCCAAGCTTGGCAATCCGGTACTGTTGGTAAAGCCACCATGGAAGATGCCAAAAACATTAAGAA
GGGCCCAGCGCCATTCTACCCACTCGAAGACGGGACCGCCGGCGAGCAGCTGCACAAAGCCATGAAGCGC
TACGCCCTGGTGCCCGGCACCATCGCCTTTACCGACGCACATATCGAGGTGGACATTACCTACGCCGAGT
ACTTCGAGATGAGCGTTCGGCTGGCAGAAGCTATGAAGCGCTATGGGCTGAATACAAACCATCGGATCGT
GGTGTGCAGCGAGAATAGCTTGCAGTTCTTCATGCCCGTGTTGGGTGCCCTGTTCATCGGTGTGGCTGTG
GCCCCAGCTAACGACATCTACAACGAGCGCGAGCTGCTGAACAGCATGGGCATCAGCCAGCCCACCGTCG
TATTCGTGAGCAAGAAAGGGCTGCAAAAGATCCTCAACGTGCAAAAGAAGCTACCGATCATACAAAAGAT
CATCATCATGGATAGCAAGACCGACTACCAGGGCTTCCAAAGCATGTACACCTTCGTGACTTCCCATTTG
CCACCCGGCTTCAACGAGTACGACTTCGTGCCCGAGAGCTTCGACCGGGACAAAACCATCGCCCTGATCA
TGAACAGTAGTGGCAGTACCGGATTGCCCAAGGGCGTAGCCCTACCGCACCGCACCGCTTGTGTCCGATT
CAGTCATGCCCGCGACCCCATCTTCGGCAACCAGATCATCCCCGACACCGCTATCCTCAGCGTGGTGCCA
TTTCACCACGGCTTCGGCATGTTCACCACGCTGGGCTACTTGATCTGCGGCTTTCGGGTCGTGCTCATGT
ACCGCTTCGAGGAGGAGCTATTCTTGCGCAGCTTGCAAGACTATAAGATTCAATCTGCCCTGCTGGTGCC
CACACTATTTAGCTTCTTCGCTAAGAGCACTCTCATCGACAAGTACGACCTAAGCAACTTGCACGAGATC
GCCAGCGGCGGGGCGCCGCTCAGCAAGGAGGTAGGTGAGGCCGTGGCCAAACGCTTCCACCTACCAGGCA
TCCGCCAGGGCTACGGCCTGACAGAAACAACCAGCGCCATTCTGATCACCCCCGAAGGGGACGACAAGCC
TGGCGCAGTAGGCAAGGTGGTGCCCTTCTTCGAGGCTAAGGTGGTGGACTTGGACACCGGTAAGACACTG
GGTGTGAACCAGCGCGGCGAGCTGTGCGTCCGTGGCCCCATGATCATGAGCGGCTACGTTAACAACCCCG
AGGCTACAAACGCTCTCATCGACAAGGACGGCTGGCTGCACAGCGGCGACATCGCCTACTGGGACGAGGA
CGAGCACTTCTTCATCGTGGACCGGCTGAAGAGCCTGATCAAATACAAGGGCTACCAGGTAGCCCCAGCC
GAACTGGAGAGCATCCTGCTGCAACACCCCAACATCTTCGACGCCGGGGTCGCCGGCCTGCCCGACGACG
ATGCCGGCGAGCTGCCCGCCGCAGTCGTCGTGCTGGAACACGGTAAAACCATGACCGAGAAGGAGATCGT
GGACTATGTGGCCAGCCAGGTTACAACCGCCAAGAAGCTGCGCGGTGGTGTTGTGTTCGTGGACGAGGTG
CCTAAAGGACTGACCGGCAAGTTGGACGCCCGCAAGATCCGCGAGATTCTCATTAAGGCCAAGAAGGGCG
GCAAGATCGCCGTGTAATTCTAGTTGTTTAAACGAGCTCGCTAGAAGTGCAAAATTGAAGTGCCATAATA
GAGGCAGCAATTACTTAGAAATTTAAAAAGTGCTTATCAGAGGCAAAATGTCTACTCTCCAGGCCTGGGT
CTCTAGCTAGAGTCGACCTGCAGG
