>Addgene plasmid #78134 | 373_ESR1 in pmiRGlo | depositor partial sequence | sequence record 145666 | target site
CTAGCTAGAGACCCAGGCCTGGAGAGTAGACATTTTGCCTCTGATAAGCACTTTTTAAATTTCTAAGTAA
TTGCTGCCTCTATTATGGCACTTCAATTTTGCACTT
