>Addgene plasmid #78134 | 373_ESR1 in pmiRGlo | addgene partial sequence | sequence record 146896 | Fluc-F1 5'-AGAAGCTGCGCGGTGGTGTTGTG-3'
GGACTGACCGGCAAGTTGGACGCCCGCAAGATCCGCGAGATTCTCATTAAGGCCAAGAAGGGCGGCAAGA
TCGCCGTGTAATTCTAGTTGTTTAAACGAGCTCGCTAGAAGTGCAAAATTGAAGTGCCATAATAGAGGCA
GCAATTACTTAGAAATTTAAAAAGTGCTTATCAGAGGCAAAATGTCTACTCTCCAGGCCTGGGTCTCTAG
CTAGAGTCGACCTGCAGGCATGCAAGCTGATCCGGCTGCTAACAAAGCCCGAAAGGAAGCTGAGTTGGCT
GCTGCCACCGCTGAGCAATAACTAGCATAACCCCTTGGGGCGGCCGCTTCGAGCAGACATGATAAGATAC
ATTGATGAGTTTGGACAAACCACAACTAGAATGCAGTGAAAAAAATGCTTTATTTGTGAAATTTGTGATG
CTATTGCTTTATTTGTAACCATTATAAGCTGCAATAAACAAGTTAACAACAACAATTGCATTCATTTTAT
GTTTCAGGTTCAGGGGGAGATGTGGGAGGTTTTTTTAAGCAAGTAAAACCTCTACAAATGTGGTAAAATC
GAATTTTAACAAAATATTAACGCTTACAATTTCCTGATGCGGTATTTTCTCCTTACGCATCTGTGCGGTA
TTTCACACCGCATACGCGGATCTGCGCAGCACCATGGCCTGAAATAACCTCTGAAAGAGGAACTTGGTTA
GGTACCTTCTGAGGCGGAAAGAACCAGCTGTGGAATGTGTGTCAGTTAGGGTGTGGAAAGTCCCCAGGCT
CCCCAGCAGGCAGAAGTATGCAAAGCATGCATCTCAATTAGTCAGCAACCAGGTGTGGAAAGTCCCCAGG
CTCCCCAGCAGGCAGAAGT
