>Addgene plasmid #78134 | 373_ESR1 in pmiRGlo | addgene partial sequence | sequence record 146898 | EBV-rev 5'-GTGGTTTGTCCAAACTCATC-3'
AGCGGCCGCCCCAAGGGGTTATGCTAGTTATTGCTCAGCGGTGGCAGCAGCCAACTCAGCTTCCTTTCGG
GCTTTGTTAGCAGCCGGATCAGCTTGCATGCCTGCAGGTCGACTCTAGCTAGAGACCCAGGCCTGGAGAG
TAGACATTTTGCCTCTGATAAGCACTTTTTAAATTTCTAAGTAATTGCTGCCTCTATTATGGCACTTCAA
TTTTGCACTTCTAGCGAGCTCGTTTAAACAACTAGAATTACACGGCGATCTTGCCGCCCTTCTTGGCCTT
AATGAGAATCTCGCGGATCTTGCGGGCGTCCAACTTGCCGGTCAGTCCTTTAGGCACCTCGTCCACGAAC
ACAACACCACCGCGCAGCTTCTTGGCGGTTGTAACCTGGCTGGCCACATAGTCCACGATCTCCTTCTCGG
TCATGGTTTTACCGTGTTCCAGCACGACGACTGCGGCGGGCAGCTCGCCGGCATCGTCGTCGGGCAGGCC
GGCGACCCCGGCGTCGAAGATGTTGGGGTGTTGCAGCAGGATGCTCTCCAGTTCGGCTGGGGCTACCTGG
TAGCCCTTGTATTTGATCAGGCTCTTCAGCCGGTCCACGATGAAGAAGTGCTCGTCCTCGTCCCAGTAGG
CGATGTCGCCGCTGTGCAGCCAGCCGTCCTTGTCGATGAGAGCGTTTGTAGCCTCGGGGTTGTTAACGTA
GCCGCTCATGATCATGGGGCCACGGACGCACAGCTCGCCGCGCTGGTTCACACCCAGTGTCTTACCGGTG
TCCAAGTCCACCACCTTAGCCTCGAAGAAGGGCACCACCTTGCCTACTGCGCCAGGCTTGTCGTCCCCTT
CGGGGGTGATCAGAATGGCGCTGGTTGTTTCTGTCAGGCCGTAGCCCTGGCGGATGCCTGGTAGGTGGAA
GCGTTTGGCCACGGCCTCACCTACCTCCTTGCTGA
