>Addgene plasmid #78134 | 373_ESR1 in pmiRGlo | addgene partial sequence | sequence record 147620 | mPGK-F 5'-cattctgcacgcttcaaaag-3'
CTCTTCCTCATCTCCGGGCCTTTCGACCTGCAGCCCAAGCTTGGCAATCCGGTACTGTTGGTAAAGCCAC
CATGGAAGATGCCAAAAACATTAAGAAGGGCCCAGCGCCATTCTACCCACTCGAAGACGGGACCGCCGGC
GAGCAGCTGCACAAAGCCATGAAGCGCTACGCCCTGGTGCCCGGCACCATCGCCTTTACCGACGCACATA
TCGAGGTGGACATTACCTACGCCGAGTACTTCGAGATGAGCGTTCGGCTGGCAGAAGCTATGAAGCGCTA
TGGGCTGAATACAAACCATCGGATCGTGGTGTGCAGCGAGAATAGCTTGCAGTTCTTCATGCCCGTGTTG
GGTGCCCTGTTCATCGGTGTGGCTGTGGCCCCAGCTAACGACATCTACAACGAGCGCGAGCTGCTGAACA
GCATGGGCATCAGCCAGCCCACCGTCGTATTCGTGAGCAAGAAAGGGCTGCAAAAGATCCTCAACGTGCA
AAAGAAGCTACCGATCATACAAAAGATCATCATCATGGATAGCAAGACCGACTACCAGGGCTTCCAAAGC
ATGTACACCTTCGTGACTTCCCATTTGCCACCCGGCTTCAACGAGTACGACTTCGTGCCCGAGAGCTTCG
ACCGGGACAAAACCATCGCCCTGATCATGAACAGTAGTGGCAGTACCGGATTGCCCAAGGGCGTAGCCCT
ACCGCACCGCACCGCTTGTGTCCGATTCAGTCATGCCCGCGACCCCATCTTCGGCAACCAGATCATCCCC
GACACCGCTATCCTCAGCGTGGTGCCATTTCACCACGGCTTCGGCATGTTCACCACGCTGGGCTACTTGA
TCTGCGGCTTTCGGGTCGTGCTCATGTACCGCTTCGAGGAGGAGCTATTCTTGCGCAGCTTGCAAGACTA
TAAGATTCAATCTGCCCTGCTGGTGCCCACACTATTTAGCTTCTTCGCTAAGAGCACTCTCATCGA
