>Addgene plasmid #78134 | 373_ESR1 in pmiRGlo | addgene partial sequence | sequence record 147621 | SV40pro-F2 5'-CCCCATGGCTGACTAATTTTT-3'
CCGCCTCGGCCTCTGAGCTATTCCAGAAGTAGTGAGGAGGCTTTTTTGGAGGCCTAGGCTTTTGCAAAAA
GCTTGATTCTTCTGACACAACAGTCTCGAACCAAAGGCTGGAGCCACCATGGCTTCCAAGGTGTACGACC
CCGAGCAACGCAAACGCATGATCACTGGGCCTCAGTGGTGGGCTCGCTGCAAGCAAATGAACGTGCTGGA
CTCCTTCATCAACTACTATGATTCCGAGAAGCACGCCGAGAACGCCGTGATTTTTCTGCATGGTAACGCT
GCCTCCAGCTACCTGTGGAGGCACGTCGTGCCTCACATCGAGCCCGTGGCTAGATGCATCATCCCTGATC
TGATCGGAATGGGTAAGTCCGGCAAGAGCGGGAATGGCTCATATCGCCTCCTGGATCACTACAAGTACCT
CACCGCTTGGTTCGAGCTGCTGAACCTTCCAAAGAAAATCATCTTTGTGGGCCACGACTGGGGGGCTTGT
CTGGCCTTTCACTACTCCTACGAGCACCAAGACAAGATCAAGGCCATCGTCCATGCTGAGAGTGTCGTGG
ACGTGATCGAGTCCTGGGACGAGTGGCCTGACATCGAGGAGGATATCGCCCTGATCAAGAGCGAAGAGGG
CGAGAAAATGGTGCTTGAGAATAACTTCTTCGTCGAGACCATGCTCCCAAGCAAGATCATGCGGAAACTG
GAGCCTGAGGAGTTCGCTGCCTACCTGGAGCCATTCAAGGAGAAGGGCGAGGTTAGACGGCCTACCCTCT
CCTGGCCTCGCGAGATCCCTCTCGTTAAGGGAGGCAAGCCCGACGTCGTCCAGATTGTCCGCAACTACAA
CGCCTACCTTCGGGCCAGCGACGATCTGCCTAAGATGTTCATCGAGTCCGACCCTGGGTTCTTTTCCAAC
GCTATTGTCGAGGGAGCTAAGAAGTTCCCTAACACCGAGTTCGTGAAGGTGAAGGGCCTCCACTTCAGCC
AGGAGGACGCTCCAGATGAAATGGGTAAGTACATC
